Addgene plasmid #97098: pTar-deGFP
Purpose: Expresses GFP in the presence of E. coli sigma factor ?28
Depositing lab: Richard Murray. Depositing organization: California Institute of Technology.
Backbone
  Vector backbone: pBEST
  Backbone size w/o insert (bp): 3191
  Vector type: Bacterial Expression
Growth in bacteria
  Bacterial resistance: Ampicillin, 100 μg/mL
  Growth temperature: 37°C
  Growth strain: DH5alpha
  Copy number: High Copy
Gene/Insert
  Gene/Insert name: deGFP
  Species: Synthetic
  Insert size (bp): 678
  Promoter: pTar
  Cloning method: Restriction Enzyme; 5′ cloning site BsaI (destroyed during cloning); 3′ cloning site BsaI (destroyed during cloning)
Terms and licenses: Academic/Nonprofit Terms; Industry Terms: Not Available to Industry
How to cite: pTar-deGFP was a gift from Richard Murray (Addgene plasmid # 97098 ; http://n2t.net/addgene:97098 ; RRID:Addgene_97098)
