[The description below was written by a language model from this plasmid's Addgene catalogue record and pLannotate feature annotations shown in this document.]
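Description:
pTar-deGFP is a high-copy bacterial expression plasmid built on the pBEST backbone, carrying a sigma-factor-dependent fluorescent reporter. It replicates through a ColE1/pUC-type origin and is selected with ampicillin via a β-lactamase gene driven by its own bla promoter. The sequenced record is about 3.2 kb. This is close to the backbone size listed in the catalogue, so the "without insert" figure there probably reflects the whole plasmid rather than the empty vector.

The payload is deGFP, a synthetic EGFP-derived green fluorescent protein of roughly 680 bp that was cloned with BsaI sites destroyed in the process, consistent with Golden Gate-style assembly. The automated annotation labels this reading frame as an EGFP variant, simply its closest database match. Translation is driven by the strong ribosome binding site from bacteriophage T7 gene 10, located just upstream of the coding sequence. Transcription comes from the pTar promoter, which the annotation software did not detect as a feature. According to the record, this promoter is active in the presence of E. coli sigma factor 28, the alternative sigma factor associated with flagellar and chemotaxis genes, so fluorescence reports on the availability of that factor rather than being constitutive. Short fragments annotated as tetA and as the lambda phage O protein flank the cassette. They appear to be non-functional remnants of the backbone's lineage, and no terminator was annotated.

The record does not describe specific applications beyond sigma-28-dependent GFP expression. A reporter of this kind suits the output stage of sigma-factor transcriptional cascades or genetic circuits in which sigma 28 is supplied from another construct.
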