Features (pLannotate 1.2.2; 7 found; start..end, strand, type, name):
    294..316     +  RBS            RBS: efficient ribosome binding site from bacteriophage T7 gene 10 (Olins and Rangwala, 1989)
    328..999     +  CDS            (3-F)Tyr-EGFP: (3-F)Tyr-EGFP is a basic (constitutively fluorescent) green fluorescent protein published in 2004, derived from Aequorea victoria.
   1060..1239    +  CDS            tetA (fragment): TCR3_ECOLX - Experimental evidence at protein level: Swiss-Prot protein existence level 1. Resistance to tetracycline by an active tetracycline efflux. This is an energy-dependent process that decreases the accumulation of the antibiotic in whole cells. This protein functions as a metal- tetracycline/H(+) antiporter. From Escherichia coli. This protein is used as a marker in many commonly used cloning vectors, such as pBR322 and pACYC184.
   1360..1948    -  rep_origin     ori: high-copy-number ColE1/pMB1/pBR322/pUC origin of replication
   2119..2979    -  CDS            AmpR: β-lactamase; bla; confers resistance to ampicillin, carbenicillin, and related antibiotics
   2980..3084    -  promoter       AmpR promoter: bla
   3186..238     +  CDS            O (fragment) (across the origin): VRPO_LAMBD - Protein inferred from homology: Swiss-Prot protein existence level 3. Necessary for the bidirectional replication of DNA. It interacts with the ori (origin of replication) region of the genome during the initiation of replication. From Escherichia phage lambda (Bacteriophage lambda).
>Addgene plasmid #97098 | pTar-deGFP | addgene full sequence | sequence record 182495 | Addgene NGS Result
CGAATCCTCTGACCAGCCAGAAAACGACCTTTCTGTGGTGAAACCGGATGCTGCAATTCAGAGCGCCAGC
AAGTGGGGGACAGCAGATGACCTTACCGCCGCAGAGTGGATGTTTGACATGGTGATGACTATCGCACCAT
CAGCCAGAAAACCGAATTTTGCTGGGTGGGCTAACGATATCCGCCTGATGCGTGAACGTGACGGACGTAA
CGAAGACAACCACGCATTGCTGTTCCAAGCTTCAATAAAGTTTCCCCCCTCCTTGCCGATAACGAGATCA
AGCTAGCAATAATTTTGTTTAACTTTAAGAAGGAGATATACCCAATGGAGCTTTTCACTGGCGTTGTTCC
CATCCTGGTCGAGCTGGACGGCGACGTAAACGGCCACAAGTTCAGCGTGTCCGGCGAGGGCGAGGGCGAT
GCCACCTACGGCAAGCTGACCCTGAAGTTCATCTGCACCACCGGCAAGCTGCCCGTGCCCTGGCCCACCC
TCGTGACCACCCTGACCTACGGCGTGCAGTGCTTCAGCCGCTACCCCGACCACATGAAGCAGCACGACTT
CTTCAAGTCCGCCATGCCCGAAGGCTACGTCCAGGAGCGCACCATCTTCTTCAAGGACGACGGCAACTAC
AAGACCCGCGCCGAGGTGAAGTTCGAGGGCGACACCCTGGTGAACCGCATCGAGCTGAAGGGCATCGACT
TCAAGGAGGACGGCAACATCCTGGGGCACAAGCTGGAGTACAACTACAACAGCCACAACGTCTATATCAT
GGCCGACAAGCAGAAGAACGGCATCAAGGTGAACTTCAAGATCCGCCACAACATCGAGGACGGCAGCGTG
CAGCTCGCCGACCACTACCAGCAGAACACCCCCATCGGCGACGGCCCCGTGCTGCTGCCCGACAACCACT
ACCTGAGCACACAGTCCGCCCTGAGCAAAGACCACAACGAGAAGCGCGATCACATGGTCCTGCTGGAGTT
CGTGACCGCCGCCGGGATCTAATGAACTAACGCATGAGAAAGCCCCCGGAAGATCACCTTCCGGGGGCTT
TTTTATGCGCCCTTGAGAGTCGGGCATTGTCTTCGCTCCTTCCGGTGGGCGCGGGGCATGACTATCGTCG
CCGCACTTATGACTGTGTTCTTTATCATGCAACTCGTAGGACAGGTGCCGGCAGCGCTCTTCCGCTTCCT
CGCTCACTTACTCGCTGCGCTCGGTCGTTCGGCTGCGGCGAGCGGTATCAGCTCACTCAAAGGCGGTAAT
ACGGTTATCCACAGAATCAGGGGATAACGCAGGAAAGAACATGTGAGCAAAAGGCCAGCAAAAGGCCAGG
AACCGTAAAAAGGCCGCGTTGCTGGCGTTTTTCCATAGGCTCCGCCCCCCTGACGAGCATCACAAAAATC
GACGCTCAAGTCAGAGGTGGCGAAACCCGACAGGACTATAAAGATACCAGGCGTTTCCCCCTGGAAGCTC
CCTCGTGCGCTCTCCTGTTCCGACCCTGCCGCTTACCGGATACCTGTCCGCCTTTCTCCCTTCGGGAAGC
GTGGCGCTTTCTCATAGCTCACGCTGTAGGTATCTCAGTTCGGTGTAGGTCGTTCGCTCCAAGCTGGGCT
GTGTGCACGAACCCCCCGTTCAGCCCGACCGCTGCGCCTTATCCGGTAACTATCGTCTTGAGTCCAACCC
GGTAAGACACGACTTATCGCCACTGGCAGCAGCCACTGGTAACAGGATTAGCAGAGCGAGGTATGTAGGC
GGTGCTACAGAGTTCTTGAAGTGGTGGCCTAACTACGGCTACACTAGAAGAACAGTATTTGGTATCTGCG
CTCTGCTGAAGCCAGTTACCTTCGGAAAAAGAGTTGGTAGCTCTTGATCCGGCAAACAAACCACCGCTGG
TAGCGGTGGTTTTTTTGTTTGCAAGCAGCAGATTACGCGCAGAAAAAAAGGATCTCAAGAAGATCCTTTG
ATCTTTTCTACGGGGTCTGACGCTCAGTGGAACGAAAACTCACGTTAAGGGATTTTGGTCATGAGATTAT
CAAAAAGGATCTTCACCTAGATCCTTTTAAATTAAAAATGAAGTTTTAAATCAATCTAAAGTATATATGA
GTAAACTTGGTCTGACAGTTACCAATGCTTAATCAGTGAGGCACCTATCTCAGCGATCTGTCTATTTCGT
TCATCCATAGTTGCCTGACTCCCCGTCGTGTAGATAACTACGATACGGGAGGGCTTACCATCTGGCCCCA
GTGCTGCAATGATACCGCGTGACCCACGCTCACCGGCTCCAGATTTATCAGCAATAAACCAGCCAGCCGG
AAGGGCCGAGCGCAGAAGTGGTCCTGCAACTTTATCCGCCTCCATCCAGTCTATTAATTGTTGCCGGGAA
GCTAGAGTAAGTAGTTCGCCAGTTAATAGTTTGCGCAACGTTGTTGCCATTGCTACAGGCATCGTGGTGT
CACGCTCGTCGTTTGGTATGGCTTCATTCAGCTCCGGTTCCCAACGATCAAGGCGAGTTGCATGATCCCC
CATGTTGTGCAAAAAAGCGGTTAGCTCCTTCGGTCCTCCGATCGTTGTCAGAAGTAAGTTGGCCGCAGTG
TTATCACTCATGGTTATGGCAGCACTGCATAATTCTCTTACTGTCATGCCATCCGTAAGATGCTTTTCTG
TGACTGGTGAGTACTCAACCAAGTCATTCTGAGAATAGTGTATGCGGCGACCGAGTTGCTCTTGCCCGGC
GTCAACACGGGATAATACCGCGCCACATAGCAGAACTTTAAAAGTGCTCATCATTGGAAAACGTTCTTCG
GGGCGAAAACTCTCAAGGATCTTACCGCTGTTGAGATCCAGTTCGATGTAACCCACTCGTGCACCCAACT
GATCTTCAGCATCTTTTACTTTCACCAGCGTTTCTGGGTGAGCAAAAACAGGAAGGCAAAATGCCGCAAA
AAAGGGAATAAGGGCGACACGGAAATGTTGAATACTCATACTCTTCCTTTTTCAATATTATTGAAGCATT
TATCAGGGTTATTGTCTCATTAGCGGATACATATTTGAATGTATTTAGAAAAATAAACAAATAGGGGTTC
CGCGCACATTTCCCCGAAAAGTGCCACCTGACGTCTAAGAAACCATTATTATCATGACATTAACCTATAA
AAATAGGCGTATCACGAGGCCCTTTCGTGTTCAAGAATTCTGG
